Addgene plasmid #154658: pEPYC1CB0255
Purpose: MoClo Level 1 luciferase reporter
Depositing lab: Nicola Patron. Depositing organization: Earlham Institute. Publication: Rational design of minimal synthetic promoters for plants. Cai YM, Kallam K, Tidd H, Gendarini G, Salzman A, Patron NJ. Nucleic Acids Res. 2020 Aug 28. pii: 5897334. doi: 10.1093/nar/gkaa682. PubMed 32856047.
Backbone
  Vector backbone: pICH47732
  Vector type: Synthetic Biology
Growth in bacteria
  Bacterial resistance: Ampicillin, 100 μg/mL
  Growth temperature: 37°C
  Growth strain: NEB Stable
  Copy number: High Copy
Gene/Insert
  Gene/Insert name: MinSyn_041 Firefly luciferase expression cassette [MinSyn_041::TMV::LucF::Flag::ocsT]
  Species: Synthetic
  Cloning method: Restriction Enzyme; 5′ cloning site BsaI (destroyed during cloning); 3′ cloning site BsaI (destroyed during cloning)
Terms and licenses: Academic/Nonprofit Terms; Industry Terms: Not Available to Industry
Depositor comments: Please visit https://www.biorxiv.org/content/10.1101/2020.05.14.095406v1 for bioRxiv preprint.
How to cite: pEPYC1CB0255 was a gift from Nicola Patron (Addgene plasmid # 154658 ; http://n2t.net/addgene:154658 ; RRID:Addgene_154658)
