[The description below was written by a language model from this plasmid's Addgene catalogue record and pLannotate feature annotations shown in this document.]
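Description:
pEPYC1CB0255 is a MoClo (Golden Gate modular cloning) Level 1 plasmid carrying a single plant transcription unit, built in the pICH47732 acceptor backbone. The backbone is a binary-type vector. Nopaline C58 left and right T-DNA border repeats flank the cargo, and the plasmid combines a high-copy ColE1/pUC-type origin for propagation in E. coli with the broad-host-range incP oriV and its replication initiator gene trfA, which allow maintenance in Agrobacterium. Selection in bacteria is by ampicillin/carbenicillin resistance from β-lactamase under its native bla promoter. A short TetR fragment annotated near the right border appears to be a backbone remnant rather than a functional element. The insert was assembled through BsaI sites that were destroyed during cloning, as is usual for Type IIS assembly.

The payload is a firefly luciferase reporter cassette described as MinSyn_041::TMV::LucF::Flag::ocsT. MinSyn_041 is a minimal synthetic plant promoter. It is not annotated in the feature table but, going by the cassette order, should occupy the unannotated region between the left border and the TMV Ω leader. The Ω sequence from tobacco mosaic virus acts as a 5′ translational enhancer upstream of the luc+ firefly luciferase coding sequence. The catalogue entry indicates a C-terminal Flag tag, which is also not separately annotated. The octopine synthase terminator ends the transcript.

The plasmid serves to quantify the activity of the MinSyn_041 promoter through luciferase output in plant cells. The associated work concerns rational design of minimal synthetic promoters for plants. As a Level 1 module, the cassette can also be combined with other transcription units in higher-level MoClo assemblies.
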