Features (pLannotate 1.2.2; 11 found; start..end, strand, type, name):
     42..66      +  misc_feature   RB T-DNA repeat: right border repeat from nopaline C58 T-DNA
    178..198     -  CDS            TetR (fragment): tetracycline resistance regulatory protein; tetR
    225..1370    -  CDS            trfA: TRFA_ECOLX - Experimental evidence at protein level: Swiss-Prot protein existence level 1. Also involved in plasmid copy number control, promoting intermolecular coupling of protein bound iterons at oriV, which inhibits replication initiation. From Escherichia coli.
   1706..2294    -  rep_origin     ori: high-copy-number ColE1/pMB1/pBR322/pUC origin of replication
   2465..3325    -  CDS            AmpR: β-lactamase; bla; confers resistance to ampicillin, carbenicillin, and related antibiotics
   3326..3430    -  promoter       AmpR promoter: bla
   3517..4148    -  rep_origin     oriV: incP origin of replication
   4240..4264    +  misc_feature   LB T-DNA repeat: left border repeat from nopaline C58 T-DNA
   4683..4738    +  misc_feature   TMV Ω: translational enhancer from the tobacco mosaic virus 5'-leader sequence (Gallie et al., 1988)
   4740..6389    +  CDS            luciferase: firefly luciferase; luc+; enhanced luc+ version of the luciferase gene
   6487..7194    +  terminator     OCS terminator: octopine synthase terminator
>Addgene plasmid #154658 | pEPYC1CB0255 | depositor full sequence | sequence record 299588 | pEPYC1CB0255 sequence 7201 bps
GCAATTGTCTTCTGCACGAAGTGGTTTAAACTATCAGTGTTTGACAGGATATATTGGCGGGTAAACCTAA
GAGAAAAGAGCGTTTATTAGAATAATCGGATATTTAAAAGGGCGTGAAAAGGTTTATCCGTTCGTCCATT
TGTATGTGCATGCCAACCACAGGGTTCCCCAGATCAGGCGCTGGCTGCTGAACCCCCAGCCGGAACTGAC
CCCACAAGGCCCTAGCGTTTGCAATGCACCAGGTCATCATTGACCCAGGCGTGTTCCACCAGGCCGCTGC
CTCGCAACTCTTCGCAGGCTTCGCCGACCTGCTCGCGCCACTTCTTCACGCGGGTGGAATCCGATCCGCA
CATGAGGCGGAAGGTTTCCAGCTTGAGCGGGTACGGCTCCCGGTGCGAGCTGAAATAGTCGAACATCCGT
CGGGCCGTCGGCGACAGCTTGCGGTACTTCTCCCATATGAATTTCGTGTAGTGGTCGCCAGCAAACAGCA
CGACGATTTCCTCGTCGATCAGGACCTGGCAACGGGACGTTTTCTTGCCACGGTCCAGGACGCGGAAGCG
GTGCAGCAGCGACACCGATTCCAGGTGCCCAACGCGGTCGGACGTGAAGCCCATCGCCGTCGCCTGTAGG
CGCGACAGGCATTCCTCGGCCTTCGTGTAATACCGGCCATTGATCGACCAGCCCAGGTCCTGGCAAAGCT
CGTAGAACGTGAAGGTGATCGGCTCGCCGATAGGGGTGCGCTTCGCGTACTCCAACACCTGCTGCCACAC
CAGTTCGTCATCGTCGGCCCGCAGCTCGACGCCGGTGTAGGTGATCTTCACGTCCTTGTTGACGTGGAAA
ATGACCTTGTTTTGCAGCGCCTCGCGCGGGATTTTCTTGTTGCGCGTGGTGAACAGGGCAGAGCGGGCCG
TGTCGTTTGGCATCGCTCGCATCGTGTCCGGCCACGGCGCAATATCGAACAAGGAAAGCTGCATTTCCTT
GATCTGCTGCTTCGTGTGTTTCAGCAACGCGGCCTGCTTGGCCTCGCTGACCTGTTTTGCCAGGTCCTCG
CCGGCGGTTTTTCGCTTCTTGGTCGTCATAGTTCCTCGCGTGTCGATGGTCATCGACTTCGCCAAACCTG
CCGCCTCCTGTTCAAGACGACGCGAACGCTCCACGGCGGCCGATGGCGCGGGCAGGGCAGGGGGAGCCAG
TTGCACGCTGTCGCGCTCGATCTTGGCCGTAGCTTGCTGGACCATCGAGCCGACGGACTGGAAGGTTTCG
CGGGGCGCACGCATGACGGTGCGGCTTGCGATGGTTTCGGCATCCTCGGCGGAAAACCCCGCGTCGATCA
GTTCTTGCCTGTATGCCTTCCGGTCAAACGTCCGATTCATTCACCCTCCTTGCGGGATTGCCCCGACTCA
CGCCGGGGCAATGTGCCCTTATTCCTGATTTGACCCGCCTGGTGCCTTGGTGTCCAGATAATCCACCTTA
TCGGCAATGAAGTCGGTCCCGTAGACCGTCTGGCCGTCCTTCTCGTACTTGGTATTCCGAATCTTGCCCT
GCACGAATACCAGCGACCCCTTGCCCAAATACTTGCCGTGGGCCTCGGCCTGAGAGCCAAAACACTTGAT
GCGGAAGAAGTCGGTGCGCTCCTGCTTGTCGCCGGCATCGTTGCGCCACATCTAGGATCTGCCAGGAACC
GTAAAAAGGCCGCGTTGCTGGCGTTTTTCCATAGGCTCCGCCCCCCTGACGAGCATCACAAAAATCGACG
CTCAAGTCAGAGGTGGCGAAACCCGACAGGACTATAAAGATACCAGGCGTTTCCCCCTGGAAGCTCCCTC
GTGCGCTCTCCTGTTCCGACCCTGCCGCTTACCGGATACCTGTCCGCCTTTCTCCCTTCGGGAAGCGTGG
CGCTTTCTCATAGCTCACGCTGTAGGTATCTCAGTTCGGTGTAGGTCGTTCGCTCCAAGCTGGGCTGTGT
GCACGAACCCCCCGTTCAGCCCGACCGCTGCGCCTTATCCGGTAACTATCGTCTTGAGTCCAACCCGGTA
AGACACGACTTATCGCCACTGGCAGCAGCCACTGGTAACAGGATTAGCAGAGCGAGGTATGTAGGCGGTG
CTACAGAGTTCTTGAAGTGGTGGCCTAACTACGGCTACACTAGAAGAACAGTATTTGGTATCTGCGCTCT
GCTGAAGCCAGTTACCTTCGGAAAAAGAGTTGGTAGCTCTTGATCCGGCAAACAAACCACCGCTGGTAGC
GGTGGTTTTTTTGTTTGCAAGCAGCAGATTACGCGCAGAAAAAAAGGATCTCAAGAAGATCCTTTGATCT
TTTCTACGGGGTCTGACGCTCAGTGGAACGAAAACTCACGTTAAGGGATTTTGGTCATGAGATTATCAAA
AAGGATCTTCACCTAGATCCTTTTAAATTAAAAATGAAGTTTTAAATCAATCTAAAGTATATATGAGTAA
ACTTGGTCTGACAGTTACCAATGCTTAATCAGTGAGGCACCTATCTCAGCGATCTGTCTATTTCGTTCAT
CCATAGTTGCCTGACTCCCCGTCGTGTAGATAACTACGATACGGGAGGGCTTACCATCTGGCCCCAGTGC
TGCAATGATACCGCGAGAACCACGCTCACCGGCTCCAGATTTATCAGCAATAAACCAGCCAGCCGGAAGG
GCCGAGCGCAGAAGTGGTCCTGCAACTTTATCCGCCTCCATCCAGTCTATTAATTGTTGCCGGGAAGCTA
GAGTAAGTAGTTCGCCAGTTAATAGTTTGCGCAACGTTGTTGCCATTGCTACAGGCATCGTGGTGTCACG
CTCGTCGTTTGGTATGGCTTCATTCAGCTCCGGTTCCCAACGATCAAGGCGAGTTACATGATCCCCCATG
TTGTGCAAAAAAGCGGTTAGCTCCTTCGGTCCTCCGATCGTTGTCAGAAGTAAGTTGGCCGCAGTGTTAT
CACTCATGGTTATGGCAGCACTGCATAATTCTCTTACTGTCATGCCATCCGTAAGATGCTTTTCTGTGAC
TGGTGAGTACTCAACCAAGTCATTCTGAGAATAGTGTATGCGGCGACCGAGTTGCTCTTGCCCGGCGTCA
ATACGGGATAATACCGCGCCACATAGCAGAACTTTAAAAGTGCTCATCATTGGAAAACGTTCTTCGGGGC
GAAAACTCTCAAGGATCTTACCGCTGTTGAGATCCAGTTCGATGTAACCCACTCGTGCACCCAACTGATC
TTCAGCATCTTTTACTTTCACCAGCGTTTCTGGGTGAGCAAAAACAGGAAGGCAAAATGCCGCAAAAAAG
GGAATAAGGGCGACACGGAAATGTTGAATACTCATACTCTTCCTTTTTCAATATTATTGAAGCATTTATC
AAGGTTATTGTCTCATGAGCGGATACATATTTGAATGTATTTAGAAAAATAAACAAATAGGGGTTCCGCG
CACGAATTGGCCAGCGCTGCCATTTTTGGGGTGAGGCCGTTCGCGGCCGAGGGGCGCAGCCCCTGGGGGG
ATGGGAGGCCCGCGTTAGCGGGCCGGGAGGGTTCGAGAAGGGGGGGCACCCCCCTTCGGCGTGCGCGGTC
ACGCGCACAGGGCGCAGCCCTGGTTAAAAACAAGGTTTATAAATATTGGTTTAAAAGCAGGTTAAAAGAC
AGGTTAGCGGTGGCCGAAAAACGGGCGGAAACCCTTGCAAATGCTGGATTTTCTGCCTGTGGACAGCCCC
TCAAATGTCAATAGGTGCGCCCCTCATCTGTCAGCACTCTGCCCCTCAAGTGTCAAGGATCGCGCCCCTC
ATCTGTCAGTAGTCGCGCCCCTCAAGTGTCAATACCGCAGGGCACTTATCCCCAGGCTTGTCCACATCAT
CTGTGGGAAACTCGCGTAAAATCAGGCGTTTTCGCCGATTTGCGAGGCTGGCCAGCTCCACGTCGCCGGC
CGAAATCGAGCCTGCCCCTCATCTGTCAACGCCGCGCCGGGTGAGTCGGCCCCTCAAGTGTCAACGTCCG
CCCCTCATCTGTCAGTGAGGGCCAAGTTTTCCGCGAGGTATCCACAACGCCGGCGGCCGCGGTGTCTCGC
ACACGGCTTCGACGGCGTTTCTGGCGCGTTTGCAGGGCCATAGACGGCCGCCAGCCCAGCGGCGAGGGCA
ACCAGCCCGGTGAGCGTCGCAAAGGAGATCCTGATCTGACTGATGGGCTGCCTGTATCGAGTGGTGATTT
TGTGCCGAGCTGCCGGTCGGGGAGCTGTTGGCTGGCTGGTGGCAGGATATATTGTGGTGTAAACAAATTG
ACGCTTAGACAACTTAATAACACATTGCGGACGTTTTTAATGTACTGGGGTGGATGCAGTGGGCCCCACT
CTGTGAAGACAATGCCGAATTCGGATCCGGAGGGAGGCGTGTCGTTTTAGTGAGGTATCGTCCTTTGAAG
ATAAGATAATAATGTTGAAGATAAGAGTGGGAGCCACCACTAAAACATTGCTTTGTCAAAAGCTAAAAAA
GATGATGCCCGACAGCCAGACGAAGGAAATGACGTAAGCCATGACGTCTAATCCCACAAGAAAGCCCAGG
TCGTGTTGATTCGGATTTTGTAAAATGGGTTCTGGCGTCTTTATGGAGGTTCTCCATCTGTTTTACTATA
TAAGGTTTTGCTATTCATTGAAAGCAGTAGTGACTGATTTGTATATATACTGTATTTTTACAACAATTAC
CAACAACAACAAACAACAAACAACATTACAATTACTATTTACAATTACAATGGAGGACGCCAAAAACATA
AAGAAAGGCCCGGCGCCATTCTATCCGCTGGAAGATGGAACCGCTGGAGAGCAACTGCATAAGGCTATGA
AGAGATACGCCCTGGTTCCTGGAACAATTGCTTTTACAGATGCACATATCGAGGTGGACATCACTTACGC
TGAGTACTTCGAAATGTCCGTTCGGTTGGCAGAAGCTATGAAACGATATGGGCTGAATACAAATCACAGA
ATCGTCGTATGCAGTGAAAACTCTCTTCAATTCTTTATGCCGGTGTTGGGCGCGTTATTTATCGGAGTTG
CAGTTGCGCCCGCGAACGACATTTATAATGAACGTGAATTGCTCAACAGTATGGGCATTTCGCAGCCTAC
CGTGGTGTTCGTTTCCAAAAAGGGGTTGCAAAAAATTTTGAACGTGCAAAAAAAGCTCCCAATCATCCAA
AAAATTATTATCATGGATTCTAAAACGGATTACCAGGGATTTCAGTCGATGTACACGTTCGTCACATCTC
ATCTACCTCCCGGTTTTAATGAATACGATTTTGTGCCAGAGTCCTTCGATAGGGACAAGACAATTGCACT
GATCATGAACTCCTCTGGATCTACTGGTCTGCCTAAAGGTGTCGCTCTGCCTCATAGAACTGCCTGCGTG
AGATTCTCGCATGCCAGAGATCCTATTTTTGGCAATCAAATCATTCCGGATACTGCGATTTTAAGTGTTG
TTCCATTCCATCACGGTTTTGGAATGTTTACTACACTCGGATATTTGATATGTGGATTTCGAGTCGTCTT
AATGTATAGATTTGAAGAAGAACTGTTTCTGAGGAGCCTTCAGGATTACAAGATTCAAAGTGCGCTGCTG
GTGCCAACCCTATTCTCCTTCTTCGCCAAAAGCACTCTGATTGACAAATACGATTTATCTAATTTACACG
AAATTGCTTCTGGTGGCGCTCCCCTCTCTAAGGAAGTCGGGGAAGCGGTTGCCAAGAGGTTCCATCTGCC
AGGTATCAGGCAAGGATATGGGCTCACTGAGACTACATCAGCTATTCTGATTACACCCGAGGGGGATGAT
AAACCGGGCGCGGTCGGTAAAGTTGTTCCATTTTTTGAAGCGAAGGTTGTGGATCTGGATACCGGGAAAA
CGCTGGGCGTTAATCAAAGAGGCGAACTGTGTGTGAGAGGTCCTATGATTATGTCCGGTTATGTAAACAA
TCCGGAAGCGACCAACGCCTTGATTGACAAGGATGGATGGCTACATTCTGGAGACATAGCTTACTGGGAC
GAGGACGAACACTTCTTCATCGTTGACCGCCTGAAGTCTCTGATTAAGTACAAAGGCTATCAGGTGGCTC
CCGCTGAATTGGAATCCATCTTGCTCCAACACCCCAACATCTTCGACGCAGGTGTCGCAGGTCTGCCCGA
CGATGACGCCGGTGAACTTCCCGCCGCCGTTGTTGTTTTGGAGCACGGAAAGACGATGACGGAAAAAGAG
ATCGTGGATTACGTCGCCAGTCAAGTAACAACCGCGAAAAAGTTGCGCGGAGGAGTTGTGTTTGTGGACG
AAGTACCGAAAGGTCTTACCGGAAAACTCGACGCAAGAAAAATCAGAGAGATCCTCATAAAGGCCAAGAA
GGGCGGAAAGATCGCCGTGGGTTCGGATTATAAGGACCATGACGGAGACTATAAGGACCATGACCTCGAC
GCTGCAGCAGCGGATTATAAGGACGATGACGATAAGTGAGCTTGTCCTGCTTTAATGAGATATGCGAGAA
GCCTATGATCGCATGATATTTGCTTTCAATTCTGTTGTGCACGTTGTAAAAAACCTGAGCATGTGTAGCT
CAGATCCTTACCGCCGGTTTCGGTTCATTCTAATGAATATATCACCCGTTACTATCGTATTTTTATGAAT
AATATTCTCCGTTCAATTTACTGATTGTACCCTACTACTTATATGTACAATATTAAAATGAAAACAATAT
ATTGTGCTGAATAGGTTTATAGCGACATCTATGATAGAGCGCCACAATAACAAACAATTGCGTTTTATTA
TTACAAATCCAATTTTAAAAAAAGCGGCAGAACCGGTCAAACCTAAAAGACTGATTACATAAATCTTATT
CAAATTTCAAAAGTGCCCCAGGGGCTAGTATCTACGACACACCGAGCGGCGAACTAATAACGCTCACTGA
AGGGAACTCCGGTTCCCCGCCGGCGCGCATGGGTGAGATTCCTTGAAGTTGAGTATTGGCCGTCCGCTCT
ACCGAAAGTTACGGGCACCATTCAACCCGGTCCAGCACGGCGGCCGGGTAACCGACTTGCTGCCCCGAGA
ATTATGCAGCATTTTTTTGGTGTATGTGGGCCCCAAATGAAGTGCAGGTCAAACCTTGACAGTGACGACA
AATCGTTGGGCGGGTCCAGGGCGAATTTTGCGACAACATGTCGAGGCTCAGCAGGACCGCT
